Addgene plasmid #120050: pMaCTag-Z33
Purpose: Template for C-terminal PCR tagging of mammalian genes (Zeocin selection) with FLAG
Depositing lab: Michael Knop. Depositing organization: Universitaet Heidelberg. Publication: CRISPR-Cas12a-assisted PCR tagging of mammalian genes. Fueller J, Herbst K, Meurer M, Gubicza K, Kurtulmus B, Knopf JD, Kirrmaier D, Buchmuller BC, Pereira G, Lemberg MK, Knop M. J Cell Biol. 2020 Jun 1;219(6). pii: 151766. doi: 10.1083/jcb.201910210. PubMed 32406907.
Backbone
  Vector backbone: pFA6a
  Backbone size w/o insert (bp): 2412
  Vector type: PCR Template
  Selectable markers: Zeocin
Growth in bacteria
  Bacterial resistance: Ampicillin, 100 μg/mL
  Growth temperature: 37°C
  Growth strain: DH5alpha
  Copy number: High Copy
Gene/Insert
  Gene/Insert name: FLAG
  Species: H. sapiens (human)
  Promoter: None
  Tag / fusion protein: FLAG (C terminal on backbone)
  Cloning method: Restriction Enzyme; 5′ cloning site BamHI (not destroyed); 3′ cloning site SpeI (not destroyed)
  Sequencing primers: 5′ SP6; 3′ AAACCACAACTAGAATGCAGTG
Terms and licenses: Academic/Nonprofit Terms; Industry Terms: Not Available to Industry
Depositor comments: Template plasmid for C-terminal PCR tagging of mammalian genes. For M1 and M2 tagging oligo design please visit www.pcr-tagging.com Please visit https://www.biorxiv.org/content/early/2018/11/20/473876 for BioRxiv preprint
How to cite: pMaCTag-Z33 was a gift from Michael Knop (Addgene plasmid # 120050 ; http://n2t.net/addgene:120050 ; RRID:Addgene_120050)
