[The description below was written by a language model from this plasmid's Addgene catalogue record and pLannotate feature annotations shown in this document.]
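Description:
pMaCTag-Z33 is a 3.9 kb PCR template plasmid built on the pFA6a backbone. It is not meant to be expressed in cells directly, but to supply a cassette for CRISPR-Cas12a-assisted C-terminal tagging of endogenous mammalian genes. It is maintained in E. coli as a high-copy plasmid through a ColE1/pUC-type origin and an ampicillin resistance gene. Short lacI, rop and bom fragments are backbone remnants, and SP6 and T7 promoters flank the cassette. The two sequence records, one from the depositor and one from repository sequencing, are the same length and show the same features in the same order, differing only in where numbering starts.

The amplifiable module begins with a promoterless FLAG epitope coding sequence followed by an SV40 polyadenylation signal, so that after in-frame integration at the 3′ end of a target gene the tag is expressed from the native promoter. Downstream lies a selection unit made up of the SV40 enhancer/early promoter, the Sh ble (BleoR) gene conferring Zeocin resistance and a bGH polyadenylation signal, followed by a human U6 RNA polymerase III promoter. No guide RNA is annotated after the U6 promoter. In this tagging strategy, gene-specific tagging oligos (M1 and M2) are used to amplify the cassette. These oligos presumably add the homology arms and the Cas12a crRNA sequence that U6 would transcribe, but the record does not spell this out. Two same-orientation loxP sites bracket the marker and U6 promoter, so Cre could excise them and leave the tag with its terminator. The plasmid is the FLAG, Zeocin-selectable member of the pMaCTag template series.
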