Features (pLannotate 1.2.2; 16 found; start..end, strand, type, name):
     64..87      +  CDS            FLAG: FLAG® epitope tag, followed by an enterokinase cleavage site
     97..218     +  polyA_signal   SV40 poly(A) signal: SV40 polyadenylation signal
    225..258     +  protein_bind   loxP: Cre-mediated recombination occurs in the 8-bp core sequence (GCATACAT). Cre recombinase
    265..581     +  promoter       SV40 promoter: SV40 enhancer and early promoter
    594..968     +  CDS            BleoR: antibiotic-binding protein; Sh ble from Streptoalloteichus hindustanus; confers resistance to bleomycin, phleomycin, and Zeocin™
    978..1202    +  polyA_signal   bGH poly(A) signal: bovine growth hormone polyadenylation signal
   1209..1449    +  promoter       U6 promoter: RNA polymerase III promoter for human U6 snRNA
   1459..1492    +  protein_bind   loxP: Cre-mediated recombination occurs in the 8-bp core sequence (GCATACAT). Cre recombinase
   1530..1548    -  promoter       T7 promoter: promoter for bacteriophage T7 RNA polymerase
   1570..1623    -  CDS            lacI (fragment): lac repressor; lacI; The lac repressor binds to the lac operator to inhibit transcription in E. coli. This inhibition can be relieved by adding lactose or isopropyl-β-D-thiogalactopyranoside (IPTG).
   1806..2394    -  rep_origin     ori: high-copy-number ColE1/pMB1/pBR322/pUC origin of replication
   2565..3425    -  CDS            AmpR: β-lactamase; bla; confers resistance to ampicillin, carbenicillin, and related antibiotics
   3426..3530    -  promoter       AmpR promoter: bla
   3625..3660    +  CDS            rop (fragment): Rop protein, which maintains plasmids at low copy number; rop
   3762..3813    +  misc_feature   bom (fragment): basis of mobility region from pBR322
   3876..2       +  promoter       SP6 promoter (across the origin): promoter for bacteriophage SP6 RNA polymerase
>Addgene plasmid #120050 | pMaCTag-Z33 | depositor full sequence | sequence record 228125 | pMaCTag-Z33 sequence 3892 bps
GAACGCGGCCGCCAGCTGAAGCTTCGTACGTCAGGTGGAGGAGGTAGTGGCGGAGGCGGATCCGATTACA
AGGATGACGATGACAAGTAGACTAGTAACTTGTTTATTGCAGCTTATAATGGTTACAAATAAAGCAATAG
CATCACAAATTTCACAAATAAAGCATTTTTTTCACTGCATTCTAGTTGTGGTTTGTCCAAACTCATCAAT
GTATCTTAGTCGATATAACTTCGTATAGCATACATTATACGAAGTTATGTCGACGGTGTGGAAAGTCCCC
AGGCTCCCCAGCAGGCAGAAGTATGCAAAGCATGCATCTCAATTAGTCAGCAACCAGGTGTGGAAAGTCC
CCAGGCTCCCCAGCAGGCAGAAGTATGCAAAGCATGCATCTCAATTAGTCAGCAACCATAGTCCCGCCCC
TAACTCCGCCCATCCCGCCCCTAACTCCGCCCAGTTCCGCCCATTCTCCGCCCCATGGCTGACTAATTTT
TTTTATTTATGCAGAGGCCGAGGCCGCCTCGGCCTCTGAGCTATTCCAGAAGTAGTGAGGAGGCTTTTTT
GGAGGCCTAGGCTTTTGCAAAGAATTCGCCACCATGGCCAAGTTGACCAGTGCCGTTCCGGTGCTCACCG
CGCGCGACGTCGCCGGAGCGGTCGAGTTCTGGACCGACCGGCTCGGGTTCTCCCGGGACTTCGTGGAGGA
CGACTTCGCCGGTGTGGTCCGGGACGACGTGACCCTGTTCATCAGCGCGGTCCAGGACCAGGTGGTGCCG
GACAACACCCTGGCCTGGGTGTGGGTGCGCGGCCTGGACGAGCTGTACGCCGAGTGGTCGGAGGTCGTGT
CCACGAACTTCCGGGACGCCTCCGGGCCGGCCATGACCGAGATCGGCGAGCAGCCGTGGGGGCGGGAGTT
CGCCCTGCGCGACCCGGCCGGCAACTGCGTGCACTTCGTGGCCGAGGAGCAGGACTGACTGCAGCGACTG
TGCCTTCTAGTTGCCAGCCATCTGTTGTTTGCCCCTCCCCCGTGCCTTCCTTGACCCTGGAAGGTGCCAC
TCCCACTGTCCTTTCCTAATAAAATGAGGAAATTGCATCGCATTGTCTGAGTAGGTGTCATTCTATTCTG
GGGGGTGGGGTGGGGCAGGACAGCAAGGGGGAGGATTGGGAAGACAATAGCAGGCATGCTGGGGATGCGG
TGGGCTCTATGGCTCGAGGAGGGCCTATTTCCCATGATTCCTTCATATTTGCATATACGATACAAGGCTG
TTAGAGAGATAATTGGAATTAATTTGACTGTAAACACAAAGATATTAGTACAAAATACGTGACGTAGAAA
GTAATAATTTCTTGGGTAGTTTGCAGTTTTAAAATTATGTTTTAAAATGGACTATCATATGCTTACCGTA
ACTTGAAAGTATTTCGATTTCTTGGCTTTATATATCTTGTGGAAAGGACGAAACACCGATAACTTCGTAT
AGCATACATTATACGAAGTTATGGTACCGATGCAGCTAGCCCGCGGATCTGCCGGTCTCCCTATAGTGAG
TCGTATTAATTTCGATAAGCCAGGTTAACCTGCATTAATGAATCGGCCAACGCGCGGGGAGAGGCGGTTT
GCGTATTGGGCGCTCTTCCGCTTCCTCGCTCACTGACTCGCTGCGCTCGGTCGTTCGGCTGCGGCGAGCG
GTATCAGCTCACTCAAAGGCGGTAATACGGTTATCCACAGAATCAGGGGATAACGCAGGAAAGAACATGT
GAGCAAAAGGCCAGCAAAAGGCCAGGAACCGTAAAAAGGCCGCGTTGCTGGCGTTTTTCCATAGGCTCCG
CCCCCCTGACGAGCATCACAAAAATCGACGCTCAAGTCAGAGGTGGCGAAACCCGACAGGACTATAAAGA
TACCAGGCGTTTCCCCCTGGAAGCTCCCTCGTGCGCTCTCCTGTTCCGACCCTGCCGCTTACCGGATACC
TGTCCGCCTTTCTCCCTTCGGGAAGCGTGGCGCTTTCTCAATGCTCACGCTGTAGGTATCTCAGTTCGGT
GTAGGTCGTTCGCTCCAAGCTGGGCTGTGTGCACGAACCCCCCGTTCAGCCCGACCGCTGCGCCTTATCC
GGTAACTATCGTCTTGAGTCCAACCCGGTAAGACACGACTTATCGCCACTGGCAGCAGCCACTGGTAACA
GGATTAGCAGAGCGAGGTATGTAGGCGGTGCTACAGAGTTCTTGAAGTGGTGGCCTAACTACGGCTACAC
TAGAAGGACAGTATTTGGTATCTGCGCTCTGCTGAAGCCAGTTACCTTCGGAAAAAGAGTTGGTAGCTCT
TGATCCGGCAAACAAACCACCGCTGGTAGCGGTGGTTTTTTTGTTTGCAAGCAGCAGATTACGCGCAGAA
AAAAAGGATCTCAAGAAGATCCTTTGATCTTTTCTACGGGGTCTGACGCTCAGTGGAACGAAAACTCACG
TTAAGGGATTTTGGTCATGAGATTATCAAAAAGGATCTTCACCTAGATCCTTTTAAATTAAAAATGAAGT
TTTAAATCAATCTAAAGTATATATGAGTAAACTTGGTCTGACAGTTACCAATGCTTAATCAGTGAGGCAC
CTATCTCAGCGATCTGTCTATTTCGTTCATCCATAGTTGCCTGACTCCCCGTCGTGTAGATAACTACGAT
ACGGGAGGGCTTACCATCTGGCCCCAGTGCTGCAATGATACCGCGAGACCCACGCTCACCGGCTCCAGAT
TTATCAGCAATAAACCAGCCAGCCGGAAGGGCCGAGCGCAGAAGTGGTCCTGCAACTTTATCCGCCTCCA
TCCAGTCTATTAATTGTTGCCGGGAAGCTAGAGTAAGTAGTTCGCCAGTTAATAGTTTGCGCAACGTTGT
TGCCATTGCTACAGGCATCGTGGTGTCACGCTCGTCGTTTGGTATGGCTTCATTCAGCTCCGGTTCCCAA
CGATCAAGGCGAGTTACATGATCCCCCATGTTGTGCAAAAAAGCGGTTAGCTCCTTCGGTCCTCCGATCG
TTGTCAGAAGTAAGTTGGCCGCAGTGTTATCACTCATGGTTATGGCAGCACTGCATAATTCTCTTACTGT
CATGCCATCCGTAAGATGCTTTTCTGTGACTGGTGAGTACTCAACCAAGTCATTCTGAGAATAGTGTATG
CGGCGACCGAGTTGCTCTTGCCCGGCGTCAATACGGGATAATACCGCGCCACATAGCAGAACTTTAAAAG
TGCTCATCATTGGAAAACGTTCTTCGGGGCGAAAACTCTCAAGGATCTTACCGCTGTTGAGATCCAGTTC
GATGTAACCCACTCGTGCACCCAACTGATCTTCAGCATCTTTTACTTTCACCAGCGTTTCTGGGTGAGCA
AAAACAGGAAGGCAAAATGCCGCAAAAAAGGGAATAAGGGCGACACGGAAATGTTGAATACTCATACTCT
TCCTTTTTCAATATTATTGAAGCATTTATCAGGGTTATTGTCTCATGAGCGGATACATATTTGAATGTAT
TTAGAAAAATAAACAAATAGGGGTTCCGCGCACATTTCCCCGAAAAGTGCCACCTGACGTCTAAGAAACC
ATTATTATCATGACATTAACCTATAAAAATAGGCGTATCACGAGGCCCTTTCGTCTCGCGCGTTTCGGTG
ATGACGGTGAAAACCTCTGACACATGCAGCTCCCGGAGACGGTCACAGCTTGTCTGTAAGCGGATGCCGG
GAGCAGACAAGCCCGTCAGGGCGCGTCAGCGGGTGTTGGCGGGTGTCGGGGCTGGCTTAACTATGCGGCA
TCAGAGCAGATTGTACTGAGAGTGCACCATATGGACATATTGTCGTTAGAACGCGGCTACAATTAATACA
TAACCTTATGTATCATACACATACGATTTAGGTGACACTATA
