Features (pLannotate 1.2.2; 16 found; start..end, strand, type, name):
      1..19      +  promoter       SP6 promoter: promoter for bacteriophage SP6 RNA polymerase
     81..104     +  CDS            FLAG: FLAG® epitope tag, followed by an enterokinase cleavage site
    114..235     +  polyA_signal   SV40 poly(A) signal: SV40 polyadenylation signal
    242..275     +  protein_bind   loxP: Cre-mediated recombination occurs in the 8-bp core sequence (GCATACAT). Cre recombinase
    282..598     +  promoter       SV40 promoter: SV40 enhancer and early promoter
    611..985     +  CDS            BleoR: antibiotic-binding protein; Sh ble from Streptoalloteichus hindustanus; confers resistance to bleomycin, phleomycin, and Zeocin™
    995..1219    +  polyA_signal   bGH poly(A) signal: bovine growth hormone polyadenylation signal
   1226..1466    +  promoter       U6 promoter: RNA polymerase III promoter for human U6 snRNA
   1476..1509    +  protein_bind   loxP: Cre-mediated recombination occurs in the 8-bp core sequence (GCATACAT). Cre recombinase
   1547..1565    -  promoter       T7 promoter: promoter for bacteriophage T7 RNA polymerase
   1587..1640    -  CDS            lacI (fragment): lac repressor; lacI; The lac repressor binds to the lac operator to inhibit transcription in E. coli. This inhibition can be relieved by adding lactose or isopropyl-β-D-thiogalactopyranoside (IPTG).
   1823..2411    -  rep_origin     ori: high-copy-number ColE1/pMB1/pBR322/pUC origin of replication
   2582..3442    -  CDS            AmpR: β-lactamase; bla; confers resistance to ampicillin, carbenicillin, and related antibiotics
   3443..3547    -  promoter       AmpR promoter: bla
   3642..3677    +  CDS            rop (fragment): Rop protein, which maintains plasmids at low copy number; rop
   3779..3830    +  misc_feature   bom (fragment): basis of mobility region from pBR322
>Addgene plasmid #120050 | pMaCTag-Z33 | addgene full sequence | sequence record 232655 | Addgene NGS Result
ATTTAGGTGACACTATAGAACGCGGCCGCCAGCTGAAGCTTCGTACGTCAGGTGGAGGAGGTAGTGGCGG
AGGCGGATCCGATTACAAGGATGACGATGACAAGTAGACTAGTAACTTGTTTATTGCAGCTTATAATGGT
TACAAATAAAGCAATAGCATCACAAATTTCACAAATAAAGCATTTTTTTCACTGCATTCTAGTTGTGGTT
TGTCCAAACTCATCAATGTATCTTAGTCGATATAACTTCGTATAGCATACATTATACGAAGTTATGTCGA
CGGTGTGGAAAGTCCCCAGGCTCCCCAGCAGGCAGAAGTATGCAAAGCATGCATCTCAATTAGTCAGCAA
CCAGGTGTGGAAAGTCCCCAGGCTCCCCAGCAGGCAGAAGTATGCAAAGCATGCATCTCAATTAGTCAGC
AACCATAGTCCCGCCCCTAACTCCGCCCATCCCGCCCCTAACTCCGCCCAGTTCCGCCCATTCTCCGCCC
CATGGCTGACTAATTTTTTTTATTTATGCAGAGGCCGAGGCCGCCTCGGCCTCTGAGCTATTCCAGAAGT
AGTGAGGAGGCTTTTTTGGAGGCCTAGGCTTTTGCAAAGAATTCGCCACCATGGCCAAGTTGACCAGTGC
CGTTCCGGTGCTCACCGCGCGCGACGTCGCCGGAGCGGTCGAGTTCTGGACCGACCGGCTCGGGTTCTCC
CGGGACTTCGTGGAGGACGACTTCGCCGGTGTGGTCCGGGACGACGTGACCCTGTTCATCAGCGCGGTCC
AGGACCAGGTGGTGCCGGACAACACCCTGGCCTGGGTGTGGGTGCGCGGCCTGGACGAGCTGTACGCCGA
GTGGTCGGAGGTCGTGTCCACGAACTTCCGGGACGCCTCCGGGCCGGCCATGACCGAGATCGGCGAGCAG
CCGTGGGGGCGGGAGTTCGCCCTGCGCGACCCGGCCGGCAACTGCGTGCACTTCGTGGCCGAGGAGCAGG
ACTGACTGCAGCGACTGTGCCTTCTAGTTGCCAGCCATCTGTTGTTTGCCCCTCCCCCGTGCCTTCCTTG
ACCCTGGAAGGTGCCACTCCCACTGTCCTTTCCTAATAAAATGAGGAAATTGCATCGCATTGTCTGAGTA
GGTGTCATTCTATTCTGGGGGGTGGGGTGGGGCAGGACAGCAAGGGGGAGGATTGGGAAGACAATAGCAG
GCATGCTGGGGATGCGGTGGGCTCTATGGCTCGAGGAGGGCCTATTTCCCATGATTCCTTCATATTTGCA
TATACGATACAAGGCTGTTAGAGAGATAATTGGAATTAATTTGACTGTAAACACAAAGATATTAGTACAA
AATACGTGACGTAGAAAGTAATAATTTCTTGGGTAGTTTGCAGTTTTAAAATTATGTTTTAAAATGGACT
ATCATATGCTTACCGTAACTTGAAAGTATTTCGATTTCTTGGCTTTATATATCTTGTGGAAAGGACGAAA
CACCGATAACTTCGTATAGCATACATTATACGAAGTTATGGTACCGATGCAGCTAGCCCGCGGATCTGCC
GGTCTCCCTATAGTGAGTCGTATTAATTTCGATAAGCCAGGTTAACCTGCATTAATGAATCGGCCAACGC
GCGGGGAGAGGCGGTTTGCGTATTGGGCGCTCTTCCGCTTCCTCGCTCACTGACTCGCTGCGCTCGGTCG
TTCGGCTGCGGCGAGCGGTATCAGCTCACTCAAAGGCGGTAATACGGTTATCCACAGAATCAGGGGATAA
CGCAGGAAAGAACATGTGAGCAAAAGGCCAGCAAAAGGCCAGGAACCGTAAAAAGGCCGCGTTGCTGGCG
TTTTTCCATAGGCTCCGCCCCCCTGACGAGCATCACAAAAATCGACGCTCAAGTCAGAGGTGGCGAAACC
CGACAGGACTATAAAGATACCAGGCGTTTCCCCCTGGAAGCTCCCTCGTGCGCTCTCCTGTTCCGACCCT
GCCGCTTACCGGATACCTGTCCGCCTTTCTCCCTTCGGGAAGCGTGGCGCTTTCTCATAGCTCACGCTGT
AGGTATCTCAGTTCGGTGTAGGTCGTTCGCTCCAAGCTGGGCTGTGTGCACGAACCCCCCGTTCAGCCCG
ACCGCTGCGCCTTATCCGGTAACTATCGTCTTGAGTCCAACCCGGTAAGACACGACTTATCGCCACTGGC
AGCAGCCACTGGTAACAGGATTAGCAGAGCGAGGTATGTAGGCGGTGCTACAGAGTTCTTGAAGTGGTGG
CCTAACTACGGCTACACTAGAAGAACAGTATTTGGTATCTGCGCTCTGCTGAAGCCAGTTACCTTCGGAA
AAAGAGTTGGTAGCTCTTGATCCGGCAAACAAACCACCGCTGGTAGCGGTGGTTTTTTTGTTTGCAAGCA
GCAGATTACGCGCAGAAAAAAAGGATCTCAAGAAGATCCTTTGATCTTTTCTACGGGGTCTGACGCTCAG
TGGAACGAAAACTCACGTTAAGGGATTTTGGTCATGAGATTATCAAAAAGGATCTTCACCTAGATCCTTT
TAAATTAAAAATGAAGTTTTAAATCAATCTAAAGTATATATGAGTAAACTTGGTCTGACAGTTACCAATG
CTTAATCAGTGAGGCACCTATCTCAGCGATCTGTCTATTTCGTTCATCCATAGTTGCCTGACTCCCCGTC
GTGTAGATAACTACGATACGGGAGGGCTTACCATCTGGCCCCAGTGCTGCAATGATACCGCGAGACCCAC
GCTCACCGGCTCCAGATTTATCAGCAATAAACCAGCCAGCCGGAAGGGCCGAGCGCAGAAGTGGTCCTGC
AACTTTATCCGCCTCCATCCAGTCTATTAATTGTTGCCGGGAAGCTAGAGTAAGTAGTTCGCCAGTTAAT
AGTTTGCGCAACGTTGTTGCCATTGCTACAGGCATCGTGGTGTCACGCTCGTCGTTTGGTATGGCTTCAT
TCAGCTCCGGTTCCCAACGATCAAGGCGAGTTACATGATCCCCCATGTTGTGCAAAAAAGCGGTTAGCTC
CTTCGGTCCTCCGATCGTTGTCAGAAGTAAGTTGGCCGCAGTGTTATCACTCATGGTTATGGCAGCACTG
CATAATTCTCTTACTGTCATGCCATCCGTAAGATGCTTTTCTGTGACTGGTGAGTACTCAACCAAGTCAT
TCTGAGAATAGTGTATGCGGCGACCGAGTTGCTCTTGCCCGGCGTCAATACGGGATAATACCGCGCCACA
TAGCAGAACTTTAAAAGTGCTCATCATTGGAAAACGTTCTTCGGGGCGAAAACTCTCAAGGATCTTACCG
CTGTTGAGATCCAGTTCGATGTAACCCACTCGTGCACCCAACTGATCTTCAGCATCTTTTACTTTCACCA
GCGTTTCTGGGTGAGCAAAAACAGGAAGGCAAAATGCCGCAAAAAAGGGAATAAGGGCGACACGGAAATG
TTGAATACTCATACTCTTCCTTTTTCAATATTATTGAAGCATTTATCAGGGTTATTGTCTCATGAGCGGA
TACATATTTGAATGTATTTAGAAAAATAAACAAATAGGGGTTCCGCGCACATTTCCCCGAAAAGTGCCAC
CTGACGTCTAAGAAACCATTATTATCATGACATTAACCTATAAAAATAGGCGTATCACGAGGCCCTTTCG
TCTCGCGCGTTTCGGTGATGACGGTGAAAACCTCTGACACATGCAGCTCCCGGAGACGGTCACAGCTTGT
CTGTAAGCGGATGCCGGGAGCAGACAAGCCCGTCAGGGCGCGTCAGCGGGTGTTGGCGGGTGTCGGGGCT
GGCTTAACTATGCGGCATCAGAGCAGATTGTACTGAGAGTGCACCATATGGACATATTGTCGTTAGAACG
CGGCTACAATTAATACATAACCTTATGTATCATACACATACG
